Addgene plasmid #157874: pDEST-hSTARR-luc-Pmyc
Purpose: (Empty Backbone) This is a dual function destination vector for eSTARR-seq and luciferase assay to quantify enhancer activity. It contains a MYC promoter, a luciferase CDS, followed by a Gateway cassette (R1-R2).
Depositing lab: Haiyuan Yu. Depositing organization: Cornell University. Publication: Transcription imparts architecture, function and logic to enhancer units. Tippens ND, Liang J, Leung AK, Wierbowski SD, Ozer A, Booth JG, Lis JT, Yu H. Nat Genet. 2020 Oct;52(10):1067-1075. doi: 10.1038/s41588-020-0686-2. Epub 2020 Sep 21. PubMed 32958950.
Backbone
  Vector backbone: pSTARR-seq_human
  Backbone size (bp): 5110
  Modifications to backbone: Substituted SCP1 promoter, sgGFP, and LIC site with MYC promoter, luc2 CDS, and a Gateway cassette (R1-R2) respectively
  Vector type: Mammalian Expression, Luciferase
  Promoter: MYC
Growth in bacteria
  Bacterial resistance: Chloramphenicol and Ampicillin, 25 & 100 μg/mL
  Growth temperature: 37°C
  Growth strain: ccdB Survival
  Copy number: High Copy
Gene/Insert
  Cloning method: Gateway Cloning
  Sequencing primers: 5′ AGATCCGCGAGATTCTCATTAAG; 3′ GTGGTTTGTCCAAACTCATCAA
Terms and licenses: Academic/Nonprofit Terms; Industry Terms: Not Available to Industry
How to cite: pDEST-hSTARR-luc-Pmyc was a gift from Haiyuan Yu (Addgene plasmid # 157874 ; http://n2t.net/addgene:157874 ; RRID:Addgene_157874)
