[The description below was written by a language model from this plasmid's Addgene catalogue record and pLannotate feature annotations shown in this document.]
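Description:
pDEST-hSTARR-luc-Pmyc is an empty Gateway destination vector for mammalian cells, derived from pSTARR-seq_human and designed so that the same cloned candidate element can be assayed for enhancer activity both by eSTARR-seq and by luciferase readout. Relative to the parent backbone, the SCP1 promoter, sgGFP and LIC cloning site were replaced by a MYC promoter, the luc2 firefly luciferase coding sequence and an attR1–attR2 Gateway cassette, respectively. The plasmid replicates in E. coli from a high-copy ColE1/pUC-type origin and carries ampicillin resistance on the backbone. The Gateway cassette contributes chloramphenicol resistance (CmR) and the ccdB gyrase toxin, so the unrecombined vector must be kept in a ccdB-tolerant strain.

In the annotated sequence, a synthetic poly(A) signal and an RNA polymerase II pause site sit upstream of the reporter unit, where they limit read-through transcription from the backbone. They are followed by an unannotated stretch that presumably holds the MYC promoter (the feature table does not call it), then a chimeric intron, luc2, the attR1–CmR–ccdB–attR2 cassette and an SV40 polyadenylation signal. Because the Gateway cassette lies downstream of the luciferase coding sequence but upstream of the poly(A) signal, an LR reaction places a candidate enhancer in the 3′ untranslated region of the reporter transcript while removing ccdB and CmR. An active enhancer then drives the MYC promoter, raising luciferase output and also transcribing itself, so its abundance in the RNA can be quantified by sequencing. Short ccdA, large T antigen and TcR fragments in the table appear to be residual sequences rather than functional genes.
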