Features (pLannotate 1.2.2; 17 found; start..end, strand, type, name):
     24..182     +  CDS            ccdA (fragment): CCDA_ECO57 - Also known as H, letA. Experimental evidence at protein level: Swiss-Prot protein existence level 1. Antitoxin component of a type II toxin-antitoxin (TA) system which inhibits the post-segregational killing (PSK) of plasmid-free cells, also referred to as a plasmid addiction system. Binds to and blocks the activity of CcdB; will also remove bound CcdB protein from the CcdB-GyrA complex by forming a CcdA-CcdB complex, a process termed rejuvenation. Functions as a transcriptional corepressor for the ccdAB operon, repression also requires CcdB (By similarity). From Escherichia coli
    187..492     +  CDS            ccdB: CcdB, a bacterial toxin that poisons DNA gyrase; ccdB; Plasmids containing the ccdB gene cannot be propagated in standard E. coli strains.
    533..657     -  protein_bind   attR2: mutant version of attR; recombination site for the Gateway® LR reaction LR Clonase™
    716..837     -  polyA_signal   SV40 poly(A) signal: SV40 polyadenylation signal
    860..928     -  CDS            large T antigen (fragment): large T antigen from SV40 (simian virus 40)
    944..1073    +  CDS            TcR (fragment): tetracycline efflux protein; tet; confers resistance to tetracycline
   1253..1841    -  rep_origin     ori: high-copy-number ColE1/pMB1/pBR322/pUC origin of replication
   2041..2901    -  CDS            AmpR: β-lactamase confers resistance to ampicillin, carbenicillin, and related antibiotics
   2902..2943    -  promoter       AmpR promoter (fragment): bla
   3006..3054    +  polyA_signal   poly(A) signal: synthetic polyadenylation signal
   3068..3159    +  misc_feature   pause site: RNA polymerase II transcriptional pause signal from the human α2 globin gene
   3450..3679    +  intron         chimeric intron: chimera between introns from adenovirus and immunoglobulin heavy chain genes
   3725..5377    +  CDS            luciferase: firefly luciferase synthetic luc2 version of the luciferase gene
   5410..5534    +  protein_bind   attR1: mutant version of attR; recombination site for the Gateway® LR reaction LR Clonase™
   5559..5589    +  promoter       lac UV5 promoter: E. coli lac promoter with an "up" mutation
   5613..5642    +  promoter       cat promoter (fragment): promoter of the E. coli cat gene encoding chloramphenicol acetyltransferase
   5643..6323    +  CDS            CmR: chloramphenicol acetyltransferase confers resistance to chloramphenicol
>Addgene plasmid #157874 | pDEST-hSTARR-luc-Pmyc | addgene full sequence | sequence record 346549 | Addgene NGS Result
AGCTATCAGTTGCTCAAGGCATATATGATGTCAATATCTCCGGTCTGGTAAGCACAACCATGCAGAATGA
AGCCCGTCGTCTGCGTGCCGAACGCTGGAAAGCGGAAAATCAGGAAGGGATGGCTGAGGTCGCCCGGTTT
ATTGAAATGAACGGCTCTTTTGCTGACGAGAACAGGGGCTGGTGAAATGCAGTTTAAGGTTTACACCTAT
AAAAGAGAGAGCCGTTATCGTCTGTTTGTGGATGTACAGAGTGATATTATTGACACGCCCGGGCGACGGA
TGGTGATCCCCCTGGCCAGTGCACGTCTGCTGTCAGATAAAGTCCCCCGTGAACTTTACCCGGTGGTGCA
TATCGGGGATGAAAGCTGGCGCATGATGACCACCGATATGGCCAGTGTGCCGGTCTCCGTTATCGGGGAA
GAAGTGGCTGATCTCAGCCACCGCGAAAATGACATCAAAAACGCCATTAACCTGATGTTCTGGGGAATAT
AAATGTCAGGCTCCCTTATACACAGCCAGTCTGCAGGTCGACCATAGTGACTGGATATGTTGTGTTTTAC
AGTATTATGTAGTCTGTTTTTTATGCAAAATCTAATTTAATATATTGATATTTATATCATTTTACGTTTC
TCGTTCAGCTTTCTTGTACAAAGTGGTTCGATCTAGAATGGCTAGATCGTCGACGAATTCGGCCGGCCGC
TTCGAGCAGACATGATAAGATACATTGATGAGTTTGGACAAACCACAACTAGAATGCAGTGAAAAAAATG
CTTTATTTGTGAAATTTGTGATGCTATTGCTTTATTTGTAACCATTATAAGCTGCAATAAACAAGTTAAC
AACAACAATTGCATTCATTTTATGTTTCAGGTTCAGGGGGAGGTGTGGGAGGTTTTTTAAAGCAAGTAAA
ACCTCTACAAATGTGGTAAAATCGATAAGGATCCGACCGATGCCCTTGAGAGCCTTCAACCCAGTCAGCT
CCTTCCGGTGGGCGCGGGGCATGACTATCGTCGCCGCACTTATGACTGTCTTCTTTATCATGCAACTCGT
AGGACAGGTGCCGGCAGCGCTCTTCCGCTTCCTCGCTCACTGACTCGCTGCGCTCGGTCGTTCGGCTGCG
GCGAGCGGTATCAGCTCACTCAAAGGCGGTAATACGGTTATCCACAGAATCAGGGGATAACGCAGGAAAG
AACATGTGAGCAAAAGGCCAGCAAAAGGCCAGGAACCGTAAAAAGGCCGCGTTGCTGGCGTTTTTCCATA
GGCTCCGCCCCCCTGACGAGCATCACAAAAATCGACGCTCAAGTCAGAGGTGGCGAAACCCGACAGGACT
ATAAAGATACCAGGCGTTTCCCCCTGGAAGCTCCCTCGTGCGCTCTCCTGTTCCGACCCTGCCGCTTACC
GGATACCTGTCCGCCTTTCTCCCTTCGGGAAGCGTGGCGCTTTCTCATAGCTCACGCTGTAGGTATCTCA
GTTCGGTGTAGGTCGTTCGCTCCAAGCTGGGCTGTGTGCACGAACCCCCCGTTCAGCCCGACCGCTGCGC
CTTATCCGGTAACTATCGTCTTGAGTCCAACCCGGTAAGACACGACTTATCGCCACTGGCAGCAGCCACT
GGTAACAGGATTAGCAGAGCGAGGTATGTAGGCGGTGCTACAGAGTTCTTGAAGTGGTGGCCTAACTACG
GCTACACTAGAAGAACAGTATTTGGTATCTGCGCTCTGCTGAAGCCAGTTACCTTCGGAAAAAGAGTTGG
TAGCTCTTGATCCGGCAAACAAACCACCGCTGGTAGCGGTGGTTTTTTTGTTTGCAAGCAGCAGATTACG
CGCAGAAAAAAAGGATCTCAAGAAGATCCTTTGATCTTTTCTACGGGGTCTGACGCTCAGTGGAACGAAA
ACTCACGTTAAGGGATTTTGGTCATGAGATTATCAAAAAGGATCTTCACCTAGATCCTTTTAAATTAAAA
ATGAAGTTTTAAATCAATCTAAAGTATATATGAGTAAACTTGGTCTGACAGCGGCCGCAAATGCTAAACC
ACTGCAGTGGTTACCAGTGCTTGATCAGTGAGGCACCGATCTCAGCGATCTGCCTATTTCGTTCGTCCAT
AGTGGCCTGACTCCCCGTCGTGTAGATCACTACGATTCGTGAGGGCTTACCATCAGGCCCCAGCGCAGCA
ATGATGCCGCGAGAGCCGCGTTCACCGGCCCCCGATTTGTCAGCAATGAACCAGCCAGCAGGGAGGGCCG
AGCGAAGAAGTGGTCCTGCTACTTTGTCCGCCTCCATCCAGTCTATGAGCTGCTGTCGTGATGCTAGAGT
AAGAAGTTCGCCAGTGAGTAGTTTCCGAAGAGTTGTGGCCATTGCTACTGGCATCGTGGTATCACGCTCG
TCGTTCGGTATGGCTTCGTTCAACTCTGGTTCCCAGCGGTCAAGCCGGGTCACATGATCACCCATATTAT
GAAGAAATGCAGTCAGCTCCTTAGGGCCTCCGATCGTTGTCAGAAGTAAGTTGGCCGCGGTGTTGTCGCT
CATGGTAATGGCAGCACTACACAATTCTCTTACCGTCATGCCATCCGTAAGATGCTTTTCCGTGACCGGC
GAGTACTCAACCAAGTCGTTTTGTGAGTAGTGTATACGGCGACCAAGCTGCTCTTGCCCGGCGTCTATAC
GGGACAACACCGCGCCACATAGCAGTACTTTGAAAGTGCTCATCATCGGGAATCGTTCTTCGGGGCGGAA
AGACTCAAGGATCTTGCCGCTATTGAGATCCAGTTCGATATAGCCCACTCTTGCACCCAGTTGATCTTCA
GCATCTTTTACTTTCACCAGCGTTTCGGGGTGTGCAAAAACAGGCAAGCAAAATGCCGCAAAGAAGGGAA
TGAGTGCGACACGAAAATGTTGGATGCTCATACTCGTCCTTTTTCAATATTATTGAAGCATTTATCAGGG
TTACTAGTACGTCTCTCAAGGATAAGTAAGTAATATTAAGGTACGGGAGGTATTGGACAGGCCGCAATAA
AATATCTTTATTTTCATTACATCTGTGTGTTGGTTTTTTGTGTGAATCGATAGTACTAACATACGCTCTC
CATCAAAACAAAACGAAACAAAACAAACTAGCAAAATAGGCTGTCCCCAGTGCAAGTGCAGGTGCCAGAA
CATTTCTCTGGCCTAACTGGCCGGTACCTGAGCTCCCTAGGGTCTGGACGGCTGAGGACCCCCGAGCTGT
GCTGCTCGCGGCCGCCACCGCCGGGCCCCGGCCGTCCCTGGCTCCCCTCCTGCCTCGAGAAGGGCAGGGC
TTCTCAGAGGCTTGGCGGGAAAAAGAACGGAGGGAGGGATCGCGCTGAGTATAAAAGCCGGTTTTCGGGG
CTTTATCTAACTCGCTGTAGTAATTCCAGCGAGAGGCAGAGGGAGCGAGCGGGCGATTAATTCGCTGTCT
GCGAGGGCCAGCTGTTGGGGTGAGTACTCCCTCTCAAAAGCGGGCATGACTTCTGCGCTAAGATTGTCAG
TTTCCAAAAACGAGGAGGATTTGATATTCACCTGGCCCGCGGTGATGCCTTTGAGGGTGGCCGCGTCCAT
CTGGTCAGAAAAGACAATCTTTTTGTTGTCAAGCTTGAGGTGTGGCAGGCTTGAGATCTGGCCATACACT
TGAGTGACAATGACATCCACTTTGCCTTTCTCTCCACAGGTGTCCACTCCCAGGTCCAACTGCAGGTCGC
CTGCAGGCTTAAGCATGGAAGATGCCAAAAACATTAAGAAGGGCCCAGCGCCATTCTACCCACTCGAAGA
CGGGACCGCCGGCGAGCAGCTGCACAAAGCCATGAAGCGCTACGCCCTGGTGCCCGGCACCATCGCCTTT
ACCGACGCACATATCGAGGTGGACATTACCTACGCCGAGTACTTCGAGATGAGCGTTCGGCTGGCAGAAG
CTATGAAGCGCTATGGGCTGAATACAAACCATCGGATCGTGGTGTGCAGCGAGAATAGCTTGCAGTTCTT
CATGCCCGTGTTGGGTGCCCTGTTCATCGGTGTGGCTGTGGCCCCAGCTAACGACATCTACAACGAGCGC
GAGCTGCTGAACAGCATGGGCATCAGCCAGCCCACCGTCGTATTCGTGAGCAAGAAAGGGCTGCAAAAGA
TCCTCAACGTGCAAAAGAAGCTACCGATCATACAAAAGATCATCATCATGGATAGCAAGACCGACTACCA
GGGCTTCCAAAGCATGTACACCTTCGTGACTTCCCATTTGCCACCCGGCTTCAACGAGTACGACTTCGTG
CCCGAGAGCTTCGACCGGGACAAAACCATCGCCCTGATCATGAACAGTAGTGGCAGTACCGGATTGCCCA
AGGGCGTAGCCCTACCGCACCGCACCGCTTGTGTCCGATTCAGTCATGCCCGCGACCCCATCTTCGGCAA
CCAGATCATCCCCGACACCGCTATCCTCAGCGTGGTGCCATTTCACCACGGCTTCGGCATGTTCACCACG
CTGGGCTACTTGATCTGCGGCTTTCGGGTCGTGCTCATGTACCGCTTCGAGGAGGAGCTATTCTTGCGCA
GCTTGCAAGACTATAAGATTCAATCTGCCCTGCTGGTGCCCACACTATTTAGCTTCTTCGCTAAGAGCAC
TCTCATCGACAAGTACGACCTAAGCAACTTGCACGAGATCGCCAGCGGCGGGGCGCCGCTCAGCAAGGAG
GTAGGTGAGGCCGTGGCCAAACGCTTCCACCTACCAGGCATCCGCCAGGGCTACGGCCTGACAGAAACAA
CCAGCGCCATTCTGATCACCCCCGAAGGGGACGACAAGCCTGGCGCAGTAGGCAAGGTGGTGCCCTTCTT
CGAGGCTAAGGTGGTGGACTTGGACACCGGTAAGACACTGGGTGTGAACCAGCGCGGCGAGCTGTGCGTC
CGTGGCCCCATGATCATGAGCGGCTACGTTAACAACCCCGAGGCTACAAACGCTCTCATCGACAAGGACG
GCTGGCTGCACAGCGGCGACATCGCCTACTGGGACGAGGACGAGCACTTCTTCATCGTGGACCGGCTGAA
GAGCCTGATCAAATACAAGGGCTACCAGGTAGCCCCAGCCGAACTGGAGAGCATCCTGCTGCAACACCCC
AACATCTTCGACGCCGGGGTCGCCGGCCTGCCCGACGACGATGCCGGCGAGCTGCCCGCCGCAGTCGTCG
TGCTGGAACACGGTAAAACCATGACCGAGAAGGAGATCGTGGACTATGTGGCCAGCCAGGTTACAACCGC
CAAGAAGCTGCGCGGTGGTGTTGTGTTCGTGGACGAGGTGCCTAAAGGACTGACCGGCAAGTTGGACGCC
CGCAAGATCCGCGAGATTCTCATTAAGGCCAAGAAGGGCGGCAAGATCGCCGTGTAATCTAGAGCATGCA
CCGGTGATAGCTTGATCAAACAAGTTTGTACAAAAAAGCTGAACGAGAAACGTAAAATGATATAAATATC
AATATATTAAATTAGATTTTGCATAAAAAACAGACTACATAATACTGTAAAACACAACATATCCAGTCAC
TATGGCGGCCGCATTAGGCACCCCAGGCTTTACACTTTATGCTTCCGGCTCGTATAATGTGTGGATTTTG
AGTTAGGATCCGTCGAGATTTTCAGGAGCTAAGGAAGCTAAAATGGAGAAAAAAATCACTGGATATACCA
CCGTTGATATATCCCAATGGCATCGTAAAGAACATTTTGAGGCATTTCAGTCAGTTGCTCAATGTACCTA
TAACCAGACCGTTCAGCTGGATATTACGGCCTTTTTAAAGACCGTAAAGAAAAATAAGCACAAGTTTTAT
CCGGCCTTTATTCACATTCTTGCCCGCCTGATGAATGCTCATCCGGAATTCCGTATGGCAATGAAAGACG
GTGAGCTGGTGATATGGGATAGTGTTCACCCTTGTTACACCGTTTTCCATGAGCAAACTGAAACGTTTTC
ATCGCTCTGGAGTGAATACCACGACGATTTCCGGCAGTTTCTACACATATATTCGCAAGATGTGGCGTGT
TACGGTGAAAACCTGGCCTATTTCCCTAAAGGGTTTATTGAGAATATGTTTTTCGTCTCAGCCAATCCCT
GGGTGAGTTTCACCAGTTTTGATTTAAACGTGGCCAATATGGACAACTTCTTCGCCCCCGTTTTCACCAT
GGGCAAATATTATACGCAAGGCGACAAGGTGCTGATGCCGCTGGCGATTCAGGTTCATCATGCCGTTTGT
GATGGCTTCCATGTCGGCAGAATGCTTAATGAATTACAACAGTACTGCGATGAGTGGCAGGCGGGGCGTA
ATCTAGAGGATCCGGCTTACTAAAAGCCAGATAACAGTATGCGTATTTGCGCGCTGATTTTTGCGGTATA
AGAATATATACTGATATGTATACCCGAAGTATGTCAAAAAGAGGTATGCTATGAAGCAGCGTATTACAGT
GACAGTTGACAGCGAC
